Addgene plasmid #214884: pSLQ7854 pHR (hU6-crGLY-EFS-PuroR-WPRE)
Purpose: Lentiviral vector encoding RfxCas13d targeting GLY guide array
Depositing lab: Stanley Qi. Depositing organization: Stanford University. Publication: A versatile CRISPR-Cas13d platform for multiplexed transcriptomic regulation and metabolic engineering in primary human T cells. Tieu V, Sotillo E, Bjelajac JR, Chen C, Malipatlolla M, Guerrero JA, Xu P, Quinn PJ, Fisher C, Klysz D, Mackall CL, Qi LS. Cell. 2024 Feb 29;187(5):1278-1295.e20. doi: 10.1016/j.cell.2024.01.035. Epub 2024 Feb 21. PubMed 38387457.
Backbone
  Vector backbone: pHR
  Vector type: Mammalian Expression, Lentiviral, CRISPR
  Selectable markers: Puromycin
Growth in bacteria
  Bacterial resistance: Ampicillin, 100 μg/mL
  Growth temperature: 37°C
  Growth strain: NEB Stable
  Copy number: High Copy
Gene/Insert
  Gene/Insert name: hU6-crGLY-EFS-PuroR-WPRE
  gRNA/shRNA sequence: aacccctaccaactggtcggggtttgaaacaaatgagaacgtgaagcccagagcaagtaaacccctaccaactggtcggggtttgaaaccattccatgttcacacacatccgcaagtaaacccctaccaactggtcggggtttgaaactgtagccaatgaaggtgccatcacaagtaaacccctaccaactggtcggggtttgaaacagccgagacaatctctgcaccat
  Species: Synthetic
  Promoter: hU6
  Cloning method: Gibson Cloning
Terms and licenses: Academic/Nonprofit Terms; Industry Terms: Not Available to Industry
Depositor comments: RfxCas13d guide array targeting HK1, HK2, AKT1, AKT2
How to cite: pSLQ7854 pHR (hU6-crGLY-EFS-PuroR-WPRE) was a gift from Stanley Qi (Addgene plasmid # 214884 ; http://n2t.net/addgene:214884 ; RRID:Addgene_214884)
