[The description below was written by a language model from this plasmid's Addgene catalogue record and pLannotate feature annotations shown in this document.]
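Description:
pSLQ7854 pHR (hU6-crGLY-EFS-PuroR-WPRE) is an 8.9 kb lentiviral transfer plasmid on the pHR backbone that delivers a multiplexed RfxCas13d guide RNA array to mammalian cells. It does not carry the Cas13d nuclease itself, so the effector must be supplied separately. In bacteria it is maintained through a high-copy ColE1/pUC-type origin with ampicillin resistance. The backbone also carries an f1 origin and an SV40/EM7-driven bleomycin/Zeocin resistance cassette outside the proviral region. The viral architecture is that of a self-inactivating, Tat-independent design. A CMV enhancer/promoter fused to a truncated HIV-1 5' LTR drives genomic RNA production in packaging cells. This is followed by the Ψ packaging signal with a partial gag sequence, the Rev response element, a cPPT/CTS and a ΔU3 3' LTR, with a bGH polyadenylation signal downstream.

Between the LTRs, a human U6 RNA polymerase III promoter transcribes the "crGLY" array. The array consists of one processed 30-base direct repeat followed by three 36-base pre-gRNA direct repeats, each preceding a spacer. Cas13d processes its own pre-crRNA, so this single transcript is cleaved into four individual guides, which the depositor states target HK1, HK2, AKT1 and AKT2. Downstream, an EF-1α core (EFS) promoter expresses puromycin N-acetyltransferase for selection of transduced cells, and a WPRE enhances transcript expression. The associated work concerns multiplexed Cas13d-based transcript knockdown and metabolic engineering in primary human T cells. The construct therefore appears intended for simultaneous knockdown of these four transcripts in Cas13d-expressing cells.
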