Features (pLannotate 1.2.2; 35 found; start..end, strand, type, name):
     18..118     +  CDS            Rev (fragment): human immunodeficiency virus 1 (HIV-1) Rev protein; rev; enhances nuclear export of unspliced and incompletely spliced viral mRNAs
    168..285     +  misc_feature   cPPT/CTS: central polypurine tract and central termination sequence of HIV-1
    336..576     +  promoter       U6 promoter: RNA polymerase III promoter for human U6 snRNA
    586..615     +  misc_RNA       RfxCas13d DR30: 5' processed 30-base direct repeat for an RfxCas13d gRNA (Konermann et al., 2018)
    639..674     +  misc_RNA       RfxCas13d DR36: 36-base direct repeat for an RfxCas13d pre-gRNA (Konermann et al., 2018)
    698..733     +  misc_RNA       RfxCas13d DR36: 36-base direct repeat for an RfxCas13d pre-gRNA (Konermann et al., 2018)
    757..792     +  misc_RNA       RfxCas13d DR36: 36-base direct repeat for an RfxCas13d pre-gRNA (Konermann et al., 2018)
    834..852     +  CDS            small t antigen (fragment): SV40 (simian virus 40) small t antigen
    878..1089    +  promoter       EF-1α core promoter: core promoter for human elongation factor EF-1α
   1105..1704    +  CDS            PuroR (fragment): puromycin N-acetyltransferase; pac from Streptomyces; confers resistance to puromycin
   1720..2308    +  misc_feature   WPRE: woodchuck hepatitis virus posttranscriptional regulatory element
   2359..2378    +  misc_feature   cPPT/CTS (fragment): central polypurine tract and central termination sequence of HIV-1
   2380..2613    +  LTR            3' LTR (ΔU3): self-inactivating 3' long terminal repeat (LTR) from HIV-1
   2645..2869    +  polyA_signal   bGH poly(A) signal: bovine growth hormone polyadenylation signal
   2873..2894    +  promoter       SV40 promoter (fragment): SV40 enhancer and early promoter
   2915..3343    +  rep_origin     f1 ori (sequence partly withheld): f1 bacteriophage origin of replication; arrow indicates direction of (+) strand synthesis
   3357..3686    +  promoter       SV40 promoter: SV40 enhancer and early promoter
   3734..3781    +  promoter       EM7 promoter: synthetic bacterial promoter&nbsp
   3800..4174    +  CDS            BleoR: antibiotic-binding protein; Sh ble from Streptoalloteichus hindustanus; confers resistance to bleomycin, phleomycin, and Zeocin™
   4184..4309    +  CDS            ble (fragment): BLE_KLEPN - Experimental evidence at protein level: Swiss-Prot protein existence level 1. Binding protein with a strong affinity to the bleomycin family of antibiotics. Binds to CL990; an antimitotic-antibiotic compound. From Klebsiella pneumoniae.
   4304..4425    +  polyA_signal   SV40 poly(A) signal: SV40 polyadenylation signal
   4498..4514    -  protein_bind   lac operator: The lac repressor binds to the lac operator to inhibit transcription in E. coli. This inhibition can be relieved by adding lactose or isopropyl-β-D-thiogalactopyranoside (IPTG). lac repressor encoded by lacI
   4522..4552    -  promoter       lac promoter: promoter for the E. coli lac operon
   4567..4588    -  protein_bind   CAP binding site: CAP binding activates transcription in the presence of cAMP. E. coli catabolite activator protein
   4601..4693    -  CDS            lacI (fragment): lac repressor; lacI; The lac repressor binds to the lac operator to inhibit transcription in E. coli. This inhibition can be relieved by adding lactose or isopropyl-β-D-thiogalactopyranoside (IPTG).
   4876..5464    -  rep_origin     ori: high-copy-number ColE1/pMB1/pBR322/pUC origin of replication
   5635..6495    -  CDS            AmpR: β-lactamase; bla; confers resistance to ampicillin, carbenicillin, and related antibiotics
   6496..6600    -  promoter       AmpR promoter: bla
   6659..6711    -  misc_feature   bom (fragment): basis of mobility region from pBR322
   6866..7245    +  enhancer       CMV enhancer: human cytomegalovirus immediate early enhancer
   7246..7445    +  promoter       CMV promoter: human cytomegalovirus (CMV) immediate early promoter
   7463..7643    +  LTR            5' LTR (truncated): truncated 5' long terminal repeat (LTR) from HIV-1
   7690..7815    +  misc_feature   HIV-1 Ψ: packaging signal of human immunodeficiency virus type 1
   7799..8162    +  CDS            HIV-1 gag (fragment): gag protein from human immunodeficiency virus 1; gag
   8308..8541    +  misc_feature   RRE: The Rev response element (RRE) of HIV-1 allows for Rev-dependent mRNA export from the nucleus to the cytoplasm.
>Addgene plasmid #214884 | pSLQ7854 pHR (hU6-crGLY-EFS-PuroR-WPRE) | addgene full sequence | sequence record 429072 | Addgene NGS Result
CACCATTATCGTTTCAGACCCACCTCCCAACCCCGAGGGGACCCGACAGGCCCGAAGGAATAGAAGAAGA
AGGTGGAGAGAGAGACAGAGACAGATCCATTCGATTAGTGAACGGATCGGCACTGCGTGCGCCAATTCTG
CAGACAAATGGCAGTATTCATCCACAATTTTAAAAGAAAAGGGGGGATTGGGGGGTACAGTGCAGGGGAA
AGAATAGTAGACATAATAGCAACAGACATACAAACTAAAGAATTACAAAAACAAATTACAAAAATTCAAA
ATTTTCGGGTTTATTACAGGGACAGCAGAGATCCAGTTTGGTTAATTAAGGTACCGAGGGCCTATTTCCC
ATGATTCCTTCATATTTGCATATACGATACAAGGCTGTTAGAGAGATAATTGGAATTAATTTGACTGTAA
ACACAAAGATATTAGTACAAAATACGTGACGTAGAAAGTAATAATTTCTTGGGTAGTTTGCAGTTTTAAA
ATTATGTTTTAAAATGGACTATCATATGCTTACCGTAACTTGAAAGTATTTCGATTTCTTGGCTTTATAT
ATCTTGTGGAAAGGACGAAACACCGAACCCCTACCAACTGGTCGGGGTTTGAAACAAATGAGAACGTGAA
GCCCAGAGCAAGTAAACCCCTACCAACTGGTCGGGGTTTGAAACCATTCCATGTTCACACACATCCGCAA
GTAAACCCCTACCAACTGGTCGGGGTTTGAAACTGTAGCCAATGAAGGTGCCATCACAAGTAAACCCCTA
CCAACTGGTCGGGGTTTGAAACAGCCGAGACAATCTCTGCACCATTTTTTTTGAATTCGCTAGCTAGGTC
TTGAAAGGAGTGGGAATTGGCTCCGGTGCCCGTCAGTGGGCAGAGCGCACATCGCCCACAGTCCCCGAGA
AGTTGGGGGGAGGGGTCGGCAATTGATCCGGTGCCTAGAGAAGGTGGCGCGGGGTAAACTGGGAAAGTGA
TGTCGTGTACTGGCTCCGCCTTTTTCCCGAGGGTGGGGGAGAACCGTATATAAGTGCAGTAGTCGCCGTG
AACGTTCTTTTTCGCAACGGGTTTGCCGCCAGAACACAGGACCGGTTCTAGAGCATGACCGAGTACAAGC
CCACGGTGCGCCTCGCCACCCGCGACGACGTCCCCAGGGCCGTACGCACCCTCGCCGCCGCGTTCGCCGA
CTACCCCGCCACGCGCCACACCGTCGATCCGGACCGCCACATCGAGCGGGTCACCGAGCTGCAAGAACTC
TTCCTCACGCGCGTCGGGCTCGACATCGGCAAGGTGTGGGTCGCGGACGACGGCGCCGCGGTGGCGGTCT
GGACCACGCCGGAGAGCGTCGAAGCGGGGGCGGTGTTCGCCGAGATCGGCCCGCGCATGGCCGAGTTGAG
CGGTTCCCGGCTGGCCGCGCAGCAACAGATGGAAGGCCTCCTGGCGCCGCACCGGCCCAAGGAGCCCGCG
TGGTTCCTGGCCACCGTCGGAGTCTCGCCCGACCACCAGGGCAAGGGTCTGGGCAGCGCCGTCGTGCTCC
CCGGAGTGGAGGCGGCCGAGCGCGCCGGGGTGCCCGCCTTCCTGGAGACCTCCGCGCCCCGCAACCTCCC
CTTCTACGAGCGGCTCGGCTTCACCGTCACCGCCGACGTCGAGGTGCCCGAAGGACCGCGCACCTGGTGC
ATGACCCGCAAGCCCGGTGCCTGAACGCGTTAAGTCGACAATCAACCTCTGGATTACAAAATTTGTGAAA
GATTGACTGGTATTCTTAACTATGTTGCTCCTTTTACGCTATGTGGATACGCTGCTTTAATGCCTTTGTA
TCATGCTATTGCTTCCCGTATGGCTTTCATTTTCTCCTCCTTGTATAAATCCTGGTTGCTGTCTCTTTAT
GAGGAGTTGTGGCCCGTTGTCAGGCAACGTGGCGTGGTGTGCACTGTGTTTGCTGACGCAACCCCCACTG
GTTGGGGCATTGCCACCACCTGTCAGCTCCTTTCCGGGACTTTCGCTTTCCCCCTCCCTATTGCCACGGC
GGAACTCATCGCCGCCTGCCTTGCCCGCTGCTGGACAGGGGCTCGGCTGTTGGGCACTGACAATTCCGTG
GTGTTGTCGGGGAAATCATCGTCCTTTCCTTGGCTGCTCGCCTGTGTTGCCACCTGGATTCTGCGCGGGA
CGTCCTTCTGCTACGTCCCTTCGGCCCTCAATCCAGCGGACCTTCCTTCCCGCGGCCTGCTGCCGGCTCT
GCGGCCTCTTCCGCGTCTTCGCCTTCGCCCTCAGACGAGTCGGATCTCCCTTTGGGCCGCCTCCCCGCGT
CGACTTTAAGACCAATGACTTACAAGGCAGCTGTAGATCTTAGCCACTTTTTAAAAGAAAAGGGGGGACT
GGAAGGGCTAATTCACTCCCAACGAAGACAAGATCTGCTTTTTGCTTGTACTGGGTCTCTCTGGTTAGAC
CAGATCTGAGCCTGGGAGCTCTCTGGCTAACTAGGGAACCCACTGCTTAAGCCTCAATAAAGCTTGCCTT
GAGTGCTTCAAGTAGTGTGTGCCCGTCTGTTGTGTGACTCTGGTAACTAGAGATCCCTCAGACCCTTTTA
GTCAGTGTGGAAAATCTCTAGCAGGGCCCGTTTAAACCCGCTGATCAGCCTCGACTGTGCCTTCTAGTTG
CCAGCCATCTGTTGTTTGCCCCTCCCCCGTGCCTTCCTTGACCCTGGAAGGTGCCACTCCCACTGTCCTT
TCCTAATAAAATGAGGAAATTGCATCGCATTGTCTGAGTAGGTGTCATTCTATTCTGGGGGGTGGGGTGG
GGCAGGACAGCAAGGGGGAGGATTGGGAAGACAATAGCAGGCATGCTGGGGATGCGGTGGGCTCTATGGC
TTCTGAGGCGGAAAGAACCAGCTGGGGCTCTAGGGGGTATCCCC
[124 nt withheld, positions 2915-3038]
C
[91 nt withheld, positions 3040-3130]
A
[49 nt withheld, positions 3132-3180]
CCTTTGACGTTGGAGTCCACGTTCTTT
[37 nt withheld, positions 3208-3244]
ACCCTATCTCGGTCTATTCTTTTGATTTATAAGGGATTTTGCCGATTTCGGCCTATTGGTTAAAAAATGA
GCTGATTTAACAAAAATTTAACGCGAATTAATTCTGTGGAATGTGTGTCAGTTAGGGTGTGGAAAGTCCC
CAGGCTCCCCAGCAGGCAGAAGTATGCAAAGCATGCATCTCAATTAGTCAGCAACCAGGTGTGGAAAGTC
CCCAGGCTCCCCAGCAGGCAGAAGTATGCAAAGCATGCATCTCAATTAGTCAGCAACCATAGTCCCGCCC
CTAACTCCGCCCATCCCGCCCCTAACTCCGCCCAGTTCCGCCCATTCTCCGCCCCATGGCTGACTAATTT
TTTTTATTTATGCAGAGGCCGAGGCCGCCTCTGCCTCTGAGCTATTCCAGAAGTAGTGAGGAGGCTTTTT
TGGAGGCCTAGGCTTTTGCAAAAAGCTCCCGGGAGCTTGTATATCCATTTTCGGATCTGATCAGCACGTG
TTGACAATTAATCATCGGCATAGTATATCGGCATAGTATAATACGACAAGGTGAGGAACTAAACCATGGC
CAAGTTGACCAGTGCCGTTCCGGTGCTCACCGCGCGCGACGTCGCCGGAGCGGTCGAGTTCTGGACCGAC
CGGCTCGGGTTCTCCCGGGACTTCGTGGAGGACGACTTCGCCGGTGTGGTCCGGGACGACGTGACCCTGT
TCATCAGCGCGGTCCAGGACCAGGTGGTGCCGGACAACACCCTGGCCTGGGTGTGGGTGCGCGGCCTGGA
CGAGCTGTACGCCGAGTGGTCGGAGGTCGTGTCCACGAACTTCCGGGACGCCTCCGGGCCGGCCATGACC
GAGATCGGCGAGCAGCCGTGGGGGCGGGAGTTCGCCCTGCGCGACCCGGCCGGCAACTGCGTGCACTTCG
TGGCCGAGGAGCAGGACTGACACGTGCTACGAGATTTCGATTCCACCGCCGCCTTCTATGAAAGGTTGGG
CTTCGGAATCGTTTTCCGGGACGCCGGCTGGATGATCCTCCAGCGCGGGGATCTCATGCTGGAGTTCTTC
GCCCACCCCAACTTGTTTATTGCAGCTTATAATGGTTACAAATAAAGCAATAGCATCACAAATTTCACAA
ATAAAGCATTTTTTTCACTGCATTCTAGTTGTGGTTTGTCCAAACTCATCAATGTATCTTATCATGTCTG
TATACCGTCGACCTCTAGCTAGAGCTTGGCGTAATCATGGTCATAGCTGTTTCCTGTGTGAAATTGTTAT
CCGCTCACAATTCCACACAACATACGAGCCGGAAGCATAAAGTGTAAAGCCTGGGGTGCCTAATGAGTGA
GCTAACTCACATTAATTGCGTTGCGCTCACTGCCCGCTTTCCAGTCGGGAAACCTGTCGTGCCAGCTGCA
TTAATGAATCGGCCAACGCGCGGGGAGAGGCGGTTTGCGTATTGGGCGCTCTTCCGCTTCCTCGCTCACT
GACTCGCTGCGCTCGGTCGTTCGGCTGCGGCGAGCGGTATCAGCTCACTCAAAGGCGGTAATACGGTTAT
CCACAGAATCAGGGGATAACGCAGGAAAGAACATGTGAGCAAAAGGCCAGCAAAAGGCCAGGAACCGTAA
AAAGGCCGCGTTGCTGGCGTTTTTCCATAGGCTCCGCCCCCCTGACGAGCATCACAAAAATCGACGCTCA
AGTCAGAGGTGGCGAAACCCGACAGGACTATAAAGATACCAGGCGTTTCCCCCTGGAAGCTCCCTCGTGC
GCTCTCCTGTTCCGACCCTGCCGCTTACCGGATACCTGTCCGCCTTTCTCCCTTCGGGAAGCGTGGCGCT
TTCTCATAGCTCACGCTGTAGGTATCTCAGTTCGGTGTAGGTCGTTCGCTCCAAGCTGGGCTGTGTGCAC
GAACCCCCCGTTCAGCCCGACCGCTGCGCCTTATCCGGTAACTATCGTCTTGAGTCCAACCCGGTAAGAC
ACGACTTATCGCCACTGGCAGCAGCCACTGGTAACAGGATTAGCAGAGCGAGGTATGTAGGCGGTGCTAC
AGAGTTCTTGAAGTGGTGGCCTAACTACGGCTACACTAGAAGAACAGTATTTGGTATCTGCGCTCTGCTG
AAGCCAGTTACCTTCGGAAAAAGAGTTGGTAGCTCTTGATCCGGCAAACAAACCACCGCTGGTAGCGGTG
GTTTTTTTGTTTGCAAGCAGCAGATTACGCGCAGAAAAAAAGGATCTCAAGAAGATCCTTTGATCTTTTC
TACGGGGTCTGACGCTCAGTGGAACGAAAACTCACGTTAAGGGATTTTGGTCATGAGATTATCAAAAAGG
ATCTTCACCTAGATCCTTTTAAATTAAAAATGAAGTTTTAAATCAATCTAAAGTATATATGAGTAAACTT
GGTCTGACAGTTACCAATGCTTAATCAGTGAGGCACCTATCTCAGCGATCTGTCTATTTCGTTCATCCAT
AGTTGCCTGACTCCCCGTCGTGTAGATAACTACGATACGGGAGGGCTTACCATCTGGCCCCAGTGCTGCA
ATGATACCGCGAGACCCACGCTCACCGGCTCCAGATTTATCAGCAATAAACCAGCCAGCCGGAAGGGCCG
AGCGCAGAAGTGGTCCTGCAACTTTATCCGCCTCCATCCAGTCTATTAATTGTTGCCGGGAAGCTAGAGT
AAGTAGTTCGCCAGTTAATAGTTTGCGCAACGTTGTTGCCATTGCTACAGGCATCGTGGTGTCACGCTCG
TCGTTTGGTATGGCTTCATTCAGCTCCGGTTCCCAACGATCAAGGCGAGTTACATGATCCCCCATGTTGT
GCAAAAAAGCGGTTAGCTCCTTCGGTCCTCCGATCGTTGTCAGAAGTAAGTTGGCCGCAGTGTTATCACT
CATGGTTATGGCAGCACTGCATAATTCTCTTACTGTCATGCCATCCGTAAGATGCTTTTCTGTGACTGGT
GAGTACTCAACCAAGTCATTCTGAGAATAGTGTATGCGGCGACCGAGTTGCTCTTGCCCGGCGTCAATAC
GGGATAATACCGCGCCACATAGCAGAACTTTAAAAGTGCTCATCATTGGAAAACGTTCTTCGGGGCGAAA
ACTCTCAAGGATCTTACCGCTGTTGAGATCCAGTTCGATGTAACCCACTCGTGCACCCAACTGATCTTCA
GCATCTTTTACTTTCACCAGCGTTTCTGGGTGAGCAAAAACAGGAAGGCAAAATGCCGCAAAAAAGGGAA
TAAGGGCGACACGGAAATGTTGAATACTCATACTCTTCCTTTTTCAATATTATTGAAGCATTTATCAGGG
TTATTGTCTCATGAGCGGATACATATTTGAATGTATTTAGAAAAATAAACAAATAGGGGTTCCGCGCACA
TTTCCCCGAAAAGTGCCACCTGACGTCGACGGATCGGGAGATCTCCCGATCCCCTATGGTGCACTCTCAG
TACAATCTGCTCTGATGCCGCATAGTTAAGCCAGTATCTGCTCCCTGCTTGTGTGTTGGAGGTCGCTGAG
TAGTGCGCGAGCAAAATTTAAGCTACAACAAGGCAAGGCTTGACCGACAATTGCATGAAGAATCTGCTTA
GGGTTAGGCGTTTTGCGCTGCTTCGCGATGTACGGGCCAGATATACGCGTTGACATTGATTATTGACTAG
TTATTAATAGTAATCAATTACGGGGTCATTAGTTCATAGCCCATATATGGAGTTCCGCGTTACATAACTT
ACGGTAAATGGCCCGCCTGGCTGACCGCCCAACGACCCCCGCCCATTGACGTCAATAATGACGTATGTTC
CCATAGTAACGCCAATAGGGACTTTCCATTGACGTCAATGGGTGGAGTATTTACGGTAAACTGCCCACTT
GGCAGTACATCAAGTGTATCATATGCCAAGTACGCCCCCTATTGACGTCAATGACGGTAAATGGCCCGCC
TGGCATTATGCCCAGTACATGACCTTATGGGACTTTCCTACTTGGCAGTACATCTACGTATTAGTCATCG
CTATTACCATGGTGATGCGGTTTTGGCAGTACATCAATGGGCGTGGATAGCGGTTTGACTCACGGGGATT
TCCAAGTCTCCACCCCATTGACGTCAATGGGAGTTTGTTTTGGCACCAAAATCAACGGGACTTTCCAAAA
TGTCGTAACAACTCCGCCCCATTGACGCAAATGGGCGGTAGGCGTGTACGGTGGGAGGTCTATATAAGCA
GCGCGTTTTGCCTGTACTGGGTCTCTCTGGTTAGACCAGATCTGAGCCTGGGAGCTCTCTGGCTAACTAG
GGAACCCACTGCTTAAGCCTCAATAAAGCTTGCCTTGAGTGCTTCAAGTAGTGTGTGCCCGTCTGTTGTG
TGACTCTGGTAACTAGAGATCCCTCAGACCCTTTTAGTCAGTGTGGAAAATCTCTAGCAGTGGCGCCCGA
ACAGGGACTTGAAAGCGAAAGGGAAACCAGAGGAGCTCTCTCGACGCAGGACTCGGCTTGCTGAAGCGCG
CACGGCAAGAGGCGAGGGGCGGCGACTGGTGAGTACGCCAAAAATTTTGACTAGCGGAGGCTAGAAGGAG
AGAGATGGGTGCGAGAGCGTCAGTATTAAGCGGGGGAGAATTAGATCGCGATGGGAAAAAATTCGGTTAA
GGCCAGGGGGAAAGAAAAAATATAAATTAAAACATATAGTATGGGCAAGCAGGGAGCTAGAACGATTCGC
AGTTAATCCTGGCCTGTTAGAAACATCAGAAGGCTGTAGACAAATACTGGGACAGCTACAACCATCCCTT
CAGACAGGATCAGAAGAACTTAGATCATTATATAATACAGTAGCAACCCTCTATTGTGTGCATCAAAGGA
TAGAGATAAAAGACACCAAGGAAGCTTTAGACAAGATAGAGGAAGAGCAAAACAAAAGTAAGACCACCGC
ACAGCAAGCGGCCGCTGATCTTCAGACCTGGAGGAGGAGATATGAGGGACAATTGGAGAAGTGAATTATA
TAAATATAAAGTAGTAAAAATTGAACCATTAGGAGTAGCACCCACCAAGGCAAAGAGAAGAGTGGTGCAG
AGAGAAAAAAGAGCAGTGGGAATAGGAGCTTTGTTCCTTGGGTTCTTGGGAGCAGCAGGAAGCACTATGG
GCGCAGCGTCAATGACGCTGACGGTACAGGCCAGACAATTATTGTCTGGTATAGTGCAGCAGCAGAACAA
TTTGCTGAGGGCTATTGAGGCGCAACAGCATCTGTTGCAACTCACAGTCTGGGGCATCAAGCAGCTCCAG
GCAAGAATCCTGGCTGTGGAAAGATACCTAAAGGATCAACAGCTCCTGGGGATTTGGGGTTGCTCTGGAA
AACTCATTTGCACCACTGCTGTGCCTTGGAATGCTAGTTGGAGTAATAAATCTCTGGAACAGATTTGGAA
TCACACGACCTGGATGGAGTGGGACAGAGAAATTAACAATTACACAAGCTTAATACACTCCTTAATTGAA
GAATCGCAAAACCAGCAAGAAAAGAATGAACAAGAATTATTGGAATTAGATAAATGGGCAAGTTTGTGGA
ATTGGTTTAACATAACAAATTGGCTGTGGTATATAAAATTATTCATAATGATAGTAGGAGGCTTGGTAGG
TTTAAGAATAGTTTTTGCTGTACTTTCTATAGTGAATAGAGTTAGGCAGGGATATT
